>Addgene plasmid #233433 | XZ076 (PB) CMV-mCCL20 (PuroR-BFP) | addgene full sequence | sequence record 467419 | Addgene NGS Result
GAAGATCCTTTGATCTTTTCTACGGGGTCTGACGCTCAGTGGAACGAAAACTCACGTTAAGGGATTTTGG
TCATGAGATTATCAAAAAGGATCTTCACCTAGATCCTTTTAAATTAAAAATGAAGTTTTAAATCAATCTA
AAGTATATATGAGTAAACTTGGTCTGACAGTTACCAATGCTTAATCAGTGAGGCACCTATCTCAGCGATC
TGTCTATTTCGTTCATCCATAGTTGCCTGACTCCCCGTCGTGTAGATAACTACGATACGGGAGGGCTTAC
CATCTGGCCCCAGTGCTGCAATGATACCGCGAGACCCACGCTCACCGGCTCCAGATTTATCAGCAATAAA
CCAGCCAGCCGGAAGGGCCGAGCGCAGAAGTGGTCCTGCAACTTTATCCGCCTCCATCCAGTCTATTAAT
TGTTGCCGGGAAGCTAGAGTAAGTAGTTCGCCAGTTAATAGTTTGCGCAACGTTGTTGCCATTGCTACAG
GCATCGTGGTGTCACGCTCGTCGTTTGGTATGGCTTCATTCAGCTCCGGTTCCCAACGATCAAGGCGAGT
TACATGATCCCCCATGTTGTGCAAAAAAGCGGTTAGCTCCTTCGGTCCTCCGATCGTTGTCAGAAGTAAG
TTGGCCGCAGTGTTATCACTCATGGTTATGGCAGCACTGCATAATTCTCTTACTGTCATGCCATCCGTAA
GATGCTTTTCTGTGACTGGTGAGTACTCAACCAAGTCATTCTGAGAATAGTGTATGCGGCGACCGAGTTG
CTCTTGCCCGGCGTCAATACGGGATAATACCGCGCCACATAGCAGAACTTTAAAAGTGCTCATCATTGGA
AAACGTTCTTCGGGGCGAAAACTCTCAAGGATCTTACCGCTGTTGAGATCCAGTTCGATGTAACCCACTC
GTGCACCCAACTGATCTTCAGCATCTTTTACTTTCACCAGCGTTTCTGGGTGAGCAAAAACAGGAAGGCA
AAATGCCGCAAAAAAGGGAATAAGGGCGACACGGAAATGTTGAATACTCATACTCTTCCTTTTTCAATAT
TATTGAAGCATTTATCAGGGTTATTGTCTCATGAGCGGATACATATTTGAATGTATTTAGAAAAATAAAC
AAATAGGGGTTCCGCGCACATTTCCCCGAAAAGTGCCACCTAAATTGTAAGCGTTAATATTTTGTTAAAA
TTCGCGTTAAATTTTTGTTAAATCAGCTCATTTTTTAACCAATAGGCCGAAATCGGCAAAATCCCTTATA
AATCAAAAGAATAGACCGAGATAGGGT
[37 nt withheld, positions 1288-1324]
AAAGAACGTGGACTCCAACGTCAAAGG
[49 nt withheld, positions 1352-1400]
T
[91 nt withheld, positions 1402-1492]
G
[124 nt withheld, positions 1494-1617]
CCCATTCGCCATTCAGGCTGCGCAACTGTTGGGAAGGGCGATCGGTGCGGGCCTCTTCGCTATTACGCCA
GCTGGCGAAAGGGGGATGTGCTGCAAGGCGATTAAGTTGGGTAACGCCAGGGTTTTCCCAGTCACGACGT
TGTAAAACGACGGCCAGTGAGCGCGCCTCGTTCATTCACGTTTTTGAACCCGTGGAGGACGGGCAGACTC
GCGGTGCAAATGTGTTTTACAGCGTGATGGAGCAGATGAAGATGCTCGACACGCTGCAGAACACGCAGCT
AGATTAACCCTAGAAAGATAATCATATTGTGACGTACGTTAAAGATAATCATGTGTAAAATTGACGCATG
TGTTTTATCGGTCTGTATATCGAGGTTTATTTATTAATTTGAATAGATATTAAGTTTTATTATATTTACA
CTTACATACTAATAATAAATTCAACAAACAATTTATTTATGTTTATTTATTTATTAAAAAAAACAAAAAC
TCAAAATTTCTTCTATAAAGTAACAAAACTTTTATGAGGGACAGCCCCCCCCCAAAGCCCCCAGGGATGT
AATTACGTCCCTCCCCCGCTAGGGGGCAGCAGCGAGCCGCCCGGGGCTCCGCTCCGGTCCGGCGCTCCCC
CCGCATCCCAGAGCCGGCAGCGTGCGGGGACAGCCCGGGCACGGGGAAGGTGGCACGGGATCGCTTTCCT
CTGAACGCTTCTCGCTGCTCTTTGAGCCTGCAGACACCTGGGGGGATACGGGGAAAAGGCCTCCACGGCC
ACAATTGCATGAAGAATCTGCTTAGGGTTAGGCGTTTTGCGCTGCTTCGTACGGGCCAGATATACGCGTT
GACATTGATTATTGACTAGTTATTAATAGTAATCAATTACGGGGTCATTAGTTCATAGCCCATATATGGA
GTTCCGCGTTACATAACTTACGGTAAATGGCCCGCCTGGCTGACCGCCCAACGACCCCCGCCCATTGACG
TCAATAATGACGTATGTTCCCATAGTAACGCCAATAGGGACTTTCCATTGACGTCAATGGGTGGAGTATT
TACGGTAAACTGCCCACTTGGCAGTACATCAAGTGTATCATATGCCAAGTACGCCCCCTATTGACGTCAA
TGACGGTAAATGGCCCGCCTGGCATTATGCCCAGTACATGACCTTATGGGACTTTCCTACTTGGCAGTAC
ATCTACGTATTAGTCATCGCTATTACCATGGTGATGCGGTTTTGGCAGTACATCAATGGGCGTGGATAGC
GGTTTGACTCACGGGGATTTCCAAGTCTCCACCCCATTGACGTCAATGGGAGTTTGTTTTGGCACCAAAA
TCAACGGGACTTTCCAAAATGTCGTAACAACTCCGCCCCATTGACGCAAATGGGCGGTAGGCGTGTACGG
TGGGAGGTCTATATAAGCAGAGCTCTCCCTATCAGTGATAGAGATCTCCCTATCAGTGATAGAGATCGTC
GACGAGCTCGTTTAGTGAACCGTCAGATCGCCTGGAGACGCCATCCACGCTGTTTTGACCTCCATAGAAG
ACACCGGGACCGATCCAGCCTCCGGACTCTAGCGTTTAAACTTAAGCTTCGCCACCATGTGCTGTACCAA
GAGTTTGCTCCTGGCTGCTTTGATGTCAGTGCTGCTACTCCACCTCTGCGGCGAATCAGAAGCAGCAAGC
AACTTTGACTGCTGTCTTGGATACACAGACCGTATTCTTCATCCTAAATTTATTGTGGGCTTCACACGGC
AGCTGGCCAATGAAGGCTGTGACATCAATGCTATCATCTTTCACACAAAGAAAAAGTTGTCTGTGTGCGC
AAATCCAAAACAGACTTGGGTGAAATATATTGTGCGTCTCCTCAGTAAAAAAGTCAAGAACATGGGTACC
GGGAACGGAAATGGCAATGGTAACGGGAACGGAAATGGCAATGGTAACGGGAATACTAGTGTTAACACCG
GTGCGGCCGTTTACCCATACGATGTTCCTGACTATGCGGGCTATCCCTATGACGTCCCGGACTATGCAGG
ATCCTATCCATATGACGTTCCAGATTACGCTCCGGCCGCCACCGGTCTTAAGGTCGACTTTCAGAAAGCT
AGCTCTATTGTTTATAAGAAGGAGGGGGAACAGGTGGAGTTCAGTTTCCCATTGGCCTTCACAGTCGAGA
AGCTCACAGGATCAGGAGAGTTGTGGTGGCAGGCCGAAAGAGCCTCCTCCAGCAAGAGTTGGATCACTTT
TGATCTGAAAAACAAAGAAGTGAGCGTGAAGAGAGTCACACAGGACCCTAAGCTGCAGATGGGCAAGAAG
TTGCCTTTGCACTTGACACTCCCCCAAGCCCTGCCCCAGTATGCTGGCTCCGGGAACCTCACCCTCGCCT
TGGAGGCTAAGACCGGAAAGTTGCATCAGGAGGTCAACCTCGTGGTGATGAGGGCAACACAGCTGCAGAA
GAACCTGACCTGCGAAGTGTGGGGTCCCACCTCACCTAAACTGATGCTGTCTCTGAAGCTGGAGAATAAG
GAGGCTAAAGTCAGTAAAAGAGAGAAGGCTGTGTGGGTCCTTAACCCGGAGGCAGGGATGTGGCAGTGTC
TTCTTAGCGACTCTGGACAGGTGCTGCTGGAGAGCAACATCAAGGTGCTTCCTACTTGGTCAACACCAGT
ACAGCCGATGGCCCTGATCGTACTCGGGGGAGTCGCCGGCCTGCTTCTGTTTATCGGCCTGGGCATCTTC
TTCTGCGTACGCTACAAGTATCGCAACAGGGATGAGGGATCTTACCACGTTGACGAATCTAGGAACTATA
TCAGTAACAGCGCTCAGAGTAATGGCGCCGTGGTTAAAGAGAAACAGCCCTCCAGCGCCAAATCAGCAAA
CAAAAACAAGAAAAACAAGGATAAAGAGTACTACGTATAGGCCGCTCGAGGAGGGCCCGAACAAAAACTC
ATCTCAGAAGAGGATCTGAATAGCGCCGTCGACCATCATCATAATCATCATTGAGTTTAAACCCGCTGAT
CAGCCTCGACTGTGCCTTCTAGTTGCCAGCCATCTGTTGTTTGCCCCTCCCCCGTGCCTTCCTTGACCCT
GGAAGGTGCCACTCCCACTGTCCTTTCCTAATAAAATGAGGAAATTGCATCGCATTGTCTGAGTAGGTGT
CATTCTATTCTGGGGGGTGGGGTGGGGCAGGACAGCAAGGGGGAGGATTGGGAAGACAATAGCAGGCATG
CTGGGGACGCGGCCGCAATTTAACGCGAATTAATTCTGTGGAATGTGTGTCAGTTAGGGTGTGGAAAGTC
CCCAGGCTCCCCAGCAGGCAGAAGTATGCAAAGCATGCATCTCAATTAGTCAGCAACCAGGTGTGGAAAG
TCCCCAGGCTCCCCAGCAGGCAGAAGTATGCAAAGCATGCATCTCAATTAGTCAGCAACCATAGTCCCGC
CCCTAACTCCGCCCATCCCGCCCCTAACTCCGCCCAGTTCCGCCCATTCTCCGCCCCATGGCTGACTAAT
TTTTTTTATTTATGCAGAGGCCGAGGCCGCCTCTGCCTCTGAGCTATTCCAGAAGTAGTGAGGAGGCTTT
TTTGGAGGCCTAGGCTTTTGCAAAAAGCTCCCGGGAGCTTGTATATCCATTTTCGGATCTGATCAGCACG
TGATGACCGAGTACAAGCCCACGGTGCGCCTCGCCACCCGCGACGACGTCCCCAGGGCCGTACGCACCCT
CGCCGCCGCGTTCGCCGACTACCCCGCCACGCGCCACACCGTCGATCCGGACCGCCACATCGAGCGGGTC
ACCGAGCTGCAAGAACTCTTCCTCACGCGCGTCGGGCTCGACATCGGCAAGGTGTGGGTCGCGGACGACG
GCGCCGCCGTGGCGGTCTGGACCACGCCGGAGAGCGTCGAAGCGGGGGCGGTGTTCGCCGAGATCGGCCC
GCGCATGGCCGAGTTGAGCGGTTCCCGGCTGGCCGCGCAGCAACAGATGGAAGGCCTCCTGGCGCCGCAC
CGGCCCAAGGAGCCCGCGTGGTTCCTGGCCACCGTCGGAGTCTCGCCCGACCACCAGGGCAAGGGTCTGG
GCAGCGCCGTCGTGCTCCCCGGAGTGGAGGCGGCCGAGCGCGCCGGGGTGCCCGCCTTCCTGGAGACCTC
CGCGCCCCGCAACCTCCCCTTCTACGAGCGGCTCGGCTTCACCGTCACCGCCGACGTCGAGGTGCCCGAA
GGACCGCGCACCTGGTGCATGACCCGCAAGCCCGGTGCCGCCACGAACTTCTCTCTGTTAAAGCAAGCAG
GTGACGTGGAAGAAAACCCCGGTCCCGGATCCATGGTGTCTAAGGGCGAAGAGCTGATTAAGGAGAACAT
GCACATGAAGCTGTACATGGAGGGCACCGTGGACAACCATCACTTCAAGTGCACATCCGAGGGCGAAGGC
AAGCCCTACGAGGGCACCCAGACCATGAGAATCAAGGTGGTCGAGGGCGGCCCTCTCCCCTTCGCCTTCG
ACATCCTGGCTACTAGCTTCCTCTACGGCAGCAAGACCTTCATCAACCACACCCAGGGCATCCCCGACTT
CTTCAAGCAGTCCTTCCCTGAGGGCTTCACATGGGAGAGAGTCACCACATACGAGGACGGGGGCGTGCTG
ACCGCTACCCAGGACACCAGCCTCCAGGACGGCTGCCTCATCTACAACGTCAAGATCAGAGGGGTGAACT
TCACATCCAACGGCCCTGTGATGCAGAAGAAAACACTCGGCTGGGAGGCCTTCACCGAAACGCTGTACCC
CGCTGACGGCGGCCTGGAAGGCAGAAACGACATGGCCCTGAAGCTCGTGGGCGGGAGCCATCTGATCGCA
AACGCCAAGACCACATATAGATCCAAGAAACCCGCTAAGAACCTCAAGATGCCTGGCGTCTACTATGTGG
ACTACAGACTGGAAAGAATCAAGGAGGCCAACAACGAAACCTACGTCGAGCAGCACGAGGTGGCAGTGGC
CAGATACTGCGACCTCCCTAGCAAACTGGGGCACAAACTTAATTAAGTCGACAATCAACCTCTGGATTAC
AAAATTTGTGAAAGATTGACTGGTATTCTTAACTATGTTGCTCCTTTTACGCTATGTGGATACGCTGCTT
TAATGCCTTTGTATCATGCGTTAACTAAACTTGTTTATTGCAGCTTATAATGGTTACAAATAAAGCAATA
GCATCACAAATTTCACAAATAAAGCATTTTTTTCACTGCATTCTAGTTGTGGTTTGTCCAAACTCATCAA
TGTATCTTATCATGTCTGGAATTGACTCAAATGATGTCAATTAGTCTATCAGAAGCTCATCTGGTCTCCC
TTCCGGGGGACAAGACATCCCTGTTTAATATTTAAACAGCAGTGTTCCCAAACTGGGTTCTTATATCCCT
TGCTCTGGTCAACCAGGTTGCAGGGTTTCCTGTCCTCACAGGAACGAAGTCCCTAAAGAAACAGTGGCAG
CCAGGTTTAGCCCCGGAATTGACTGGATTCCTTTTTTAGGGCCCATTGGTATGGCTTTTTCCCCGTATCC
CCCCAGGTGTCTGCAGGCTCAAAGAGCAGCGAGAAGCGTTCAGAGGAAAGCGATCCCGTGCCACCTTCCC
CGTGCCCGGGCTGTCCCCGCACGCTGCCGGCTCGGGGATGCGGGGGGAGCGCCGGACCGGAGCGGAGCCC
CGGGCGGCTCGCTGCTGCCCCCTAGCGGGGGAGGGACGTAATTACATCCCTGGGGGCTTTGGGGGGGGGC
TGTCCCTGATATCTATAACAAGAAAATATATATATAATAAGTTATCACGTAAGTAGAACATGAAATAACA
ATATAATTATCGTATGAGTTAAATCTTAAAAGTCACGTAAAAGATAATCATGCGTCATTTTGACTCACGC
GGTCGTTATAGTTCAAAATCAGTGACACTTACCGCATTGACAAGCACGCCTCACGGGAGCTCCAAGCGGC
GACTGAGATGTCCTAAATGCACAGCGACGGATTCGCGCTATTTAGAAAGAGAGAGCAATATTTCAAGAAT
GCATGCGTCAATTTTACGCAGACTATCTTTCTAGGGTTAATCTAGCTGCATCAGGATCATATCGTCGGGT
CTTTTTTCCGGCTCAGTCATCGCCCAAGCTGGCGCTATCTGGGCATCGGGGAGGAAGAAGCCCGTGCCTT
TTCCCGCGAGGTTGAAGCGGCATGGAAAGAGTTTGCCGAGGATGACTGCTGCTGCATTGACGTTGAGCGA
AAACGCACGTTTACCATGATGATTCGGGAAGGTGTGGCCATGCACGCCTTTAACGGTGAACTGTTCGTTC
AGGCCACCTGGGATACCAGTTCGTCGCGGCTTTTCCGGACACAGTTCCGGATGGTCAGCCCGAAGCGCAT
CAGCAACCCGAACAATACCGGCGACAGCCGGAACTGCCGTGCCGGTGTGCAGATTAATGACAGCGGTGCG
GCGCTGGGATATTACGTCAGCGAGGACGGGTATCCTGGCTGGATGCCGCAGAAATGGACATGGATACCCC
GTGAGTTACCCGGCGGGCGCGCTTGGCGTAATCATGGTCATAGCTGTTTCCTGTGTGAAATTGTTATCCG
CTCACAATTCCACACAACATACGAGCCGGAAGCATAAAGTGTAAAGCCTGGGGTGCCTAATGAGTGAGCT
AACTCACATTAATTGCGTTGCGCTCACTGCCCGCTTTCCAGTCGGGAAACCTGTCGTGCCAGCTGCATTA
ATGAATCGGCCAACGCGCGGGGAGAGGCGGTTTGCGTATTGGGCGCTCTTCCGCTTCCTCGCTCACTGAC
TCGCTGCGCTCGGTCGTTCGGCTGCGGCGAGCGGTATCAGCTCACTCAAAGGCGGTAATACGGTTATCCA
CAGAATCAGGGGATAACGCAGGAAAGAACATGTGAGCAAAAGGCCAGCAAAAGGCCAGGAACCGTAAAAA
GGCCGCGTTGCTGGCGTTTTTCCATAGGCTCCGCCCCCCTGACGAGCATCACAAAAATCGACGCTCAAGT
CAGAGGTGGCGAAACCCGACAGGACTATAAAGATACCAGGCGTTTCCCCCTGGAAGCTCCCTCGTGCGCT
CTCCTGTTCCGACCCTGCCGCTTACCGGATACCTGTCCGCCTTTCTCCCTTCGGGAAGCGTGGCGCTTTC
TCATAGCTCACGCTGTAGGTATCTCAGTTCGGTGTAGGTCGTTCGCTCCAAGCTGGGCTGTGTGCACGAA
CCCCCCGTTCAGCCCGACCGCTGCGCCTTATCCGGTAACTATCGTCTTGAGTCCAACCCGGTAAGACACG
ACTTATCGCCACTGGCAGCAGCCACTGGTAACAGGATTAGCAGAGCGAGGTATGTAGGCGGTGCTACAGA
GTTCTTGAAGTGGTGGCCTAACTACGGCTACACTAGAAGAACAGTATTTGGTATCTGCGCTCTGCTGAAG
CCAGTTACCTTCGGAAAAAGAGTTGGTAGCTCTTGATCCGGCAAACAAACCACCGCTGGTAGCGGTGGTT
TTTTTGTTTGCAAGCAGCAGATTACGCGCAGAAAAAAAGGATCTCAA
Features (pLannotate 1.2.2; 28 found; start..end, strand, type, name):
    171..1031    -  CDS            AmpR: β-lactamase; bla; confers resistance to ampicillin, carbenicillin, and related antibiotics
   1032..1136    -  promoter       AmpR promoter: bla
   1189..1617    -  rep_origin     f1 ori (sequence partly withheld): f1 bacteriophage origin of replication; arrow indicates direction of (+) strand synthesis
   1622..1777    -  CDS            lacZα (fragment): LacZα fragment of β-galactosidase; lacZ fragment
   1779..1898    +  CDS            B (fragment): PORTL_LAMBD - Experimental evidence at protein level: Swiss-Prot protein existence level 1. Forms the portal vertex of the capsid (PubMed:6228056, PubMed:6232391). This portal plays critical roles in head assembly, genome packaging, neck/tail attachment, and genome ejection (Probable). The portal protein multimerizes as a single ring-shaped homododecamer arranged around a central channel (PubMed:6232391). Binds to the terminase subunits to form the packaging machine (PubMed:7799432). From Escherichia phage lambda (Bacteriophage lambda).
   2458..2837    +  enhancer       CMV enhancer: human cytomegalovirus immediate early enhancer
   2838..3041    +  promoter       CMV promoter: human cytomegalovirus (CMV) immediate early promoter
   3043..3062    +  promoter       PLtetO-1 promoter (fragment): modified phage lambda PL promoter with tet operator sites (Lutz and Bujard, 1997)
   3064..3083    +  promoter       PLtetO-1 promoter (fragment): modified phage lambda PL promoter with tet operator sites (Lutz and Bujard, 1997)
   3091..3124    +  promoter       TRE3GV promoter (fragment): 3rd-generation Tet-responsive promoter that can be activated by binding of Tet-On® 3G, optimized for retroviral and lentiviral vectors
   3214..3501    +  CDS            CCL20: CCL20_HUMAN - Also known as LARC, MIP3A, SCYA20. Experimental evidence at protein level: Swiss-Prot protein existence level 1. Acts as a ligand for C-C chemokine receptor CCR6. Signals through binding and activation of CCR6 and induces a strong chemotactic response and mobilization of intracellular calcium ions (PubMed:11352563, PubMed:11035086, PubMed:20068036). The ligand- receptor pair CCL20-CCR6 is responsible for the chemotaxis of dendritic cells (DC), effector/memory T-cells and B-cells and plays an important role at skin and mucosal surfaces under homeostatic and inflammatory conditions
   3589..3678    +  CDS            3xHA: three tandem HA epitope tags
   3697..4377    +  CDS            CD4 (fragment): CD4_HUMAN - Experimental evidence at protein level: Swiss-Prot protein existence level 1. (Microbial infection) Primary receptor for human immunodeficiency virus-1 (HIV-1) (PubMed:2214026, PubMed:16331979, PubMed:9641677, PubMed:12089508). Down-regulated by HIV-1 Vpu (PubMed:17346169). Acts as a receptor for Human Herpes virus 7/HHV-7 (PubMed:7909607). From Homo sapiens (Human).
   4360..4524    +  CDS            nrxn3b (fragment): NR3BB_DANRE - Experimental evidence at transcript level: Swiss-Prot protein existence level 2. Neuronal cell surface protein that may be involved in cell recognition and cell adhesion. From Danio rerio (Zebrafish) (Brachydanio rerio).
   4637..4844    +  polyA_signal   bGH poly(A) signal: bovine growth hormone polyadenylation signal
   4882..5211    +  promoter       SV40 promoter: SV40 enhancer and early promoter
   5260..5856    +  CDS            PuroR (fragment): puromycin N-acetyltransferase; pac from Streptomyces; confers resistance to puromycin
   5857..5912    +  CDS            P2A (fragment): 2A peptide from porcine teschovirus-1 polyprotein Eukaryotic ribosomes fail to insert a peptide bond between the Gly and Pro residues, yielding separate polypeptides.
   5920..6630    +  CDS            mTagBFP2: mTagBFP2 is a basic (constitutively fluorescent) blue fluorescent protein published in 2011, derived from Entacmaea quadricolor. It is reported to be a very rapidly-maturing monomer with very low acid sensitivity.
   6640..6746    +  misc_feature   WPRE (fragment): woodchuck hepatitis virus posttranscriptional regulatory element
   6755..6876    +  polyA_signal   SV40 poly(A) signal: SV40 polyadenylation signal
   6894..6986    +  ncRNA          G-CSF SLDE: Accession: RF00183 - G-CSF factor stem-loop destabilising element (SLDE)
   7683..8150    +  CDS            B (fragment): PORTL_LAMBD - Experimental evidence at protein level: Swiss-Prot protein existence level 1. Forms the portal vertex of the capsid (PubMed:6228056, PubMed:6232391). This portal plays critical roles in head assembly, genome packaging, neck/tail attachment, and genome ejection (Probable). The portal protein multimerizes as a single ring-shaped homododecamer arranged around a central channel (PubMed:6232391). Binds to the terminase subunits to form the packaging machine (PubMed:7799432). From Escherichia phage lambda (Bacteriophage lambda).
   8188..8204    -  protein_bind   lac operator: The lac repressor binds to the lac operator to inhibit transcription in E. coli. This inhibition can be relieved by adding lactose or isopropyl-β-D-thiogalactopyranoside (IPTG). lac repressor encoded by lacI
   8212..8242    -  promoter       lac promoter: promoter for the E. coli lac operon
   8257..8278    -  protein_bind   CAP binding site: CAP binding activates transcription in the presence of cAMP. E. coli catabolite activator protein
   8291..8383    -  CDS            lacI (fragment): lac repressor; lacI; The lac repressor binds to the lac operator to inhibit transcription in E. coli. This inhibition can be relieved by adding lactose or isopropyl-β-D-thiogalactopyranoside (IPTG).
   8566..9154    -  rep_origin     ori: high-copy-number ColE1/pMB1/pBR322/pUC origin of replication
