[The description below was written by a language model from this plasmid's Addgene catalogue record and pLannotate feature annotations shown in this document.]
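Description:
XZ076 (PB) CMV-mCCL20 (PuroR-BFP) is a PiggyBac donor plasmid for mammalian expression, designed to integrate a membrane-tethered form of the chemokine CCL20 stably into the host cell genome when a PiggyBac transposase is supplied. In bacteria it is maintained through a ColE1/pUC-type origin and selected with ampicillin via the β-lactamase gene. The catalogue lists it as low copy. An f1 origin and lac/lacZα remnants from the parental cloning vector are also present. The automated annotation does not call the PiggyBac terminal repeats themselves. They presumably lie in the unannotated stretches flanking the two expression cassettes, where only short lambda-derived stuffer fragments are flagged.

The payload, named CCL20-pre-mGRASP, is driven by the CMV enhancer and promoter. Short tet-operator-like matches are annotated immediately downstream of the promoter, which may indicate a tet-repressible CMV variant, though the record does not say so. The open reading frame comprises human CCL20 followed by a 3xHA epitope tag, a fragment of human CD4 and a neurexin-derived segment. This matches the pre-mGRASP scaffold that displays a fused extracellular domain on the cell surface, and the cassette ends in a bGH polyadenylation signal. A second cassette uses the SV40 promoter to express puromycin N-acetyltransferase linked through a P2A peptide to mTagBFP2, followed by a partial WPRE and an SV40 poly(A) signal. Cells carrying the integration can therefore be selected with puromycin and identified by blue fluorescence. The construct was deposited with work on modular synthetic receptors, where cells presenting surface-bound CCL20 would plausibly serve as ligand-displaying sender cells, although the record does not spell out this use.
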