Addgene plasmid #233433: XZ076 (PB) CMV-mCCL20 (PuroR-BFP)
Purpose: PiggyBac donor plasmid, membrane-bound CCL20
Depositing lab: Xiaojing Gao. Depositing organization: Stanford University. Publication: Post-transcriptional modular synthetic receptors. Zhang X, Mille-Fragoso LS, Kaseniit KE, Lee AP, Zhang M, Call CC, Hu Y, Xie Y, Gao XJ. Nat Chem Biol. 2025 Mar 28. doi: 10.1038/s41589-025-01872-w. PubMed 40155716.
Backbone
  Vector backbone: PiggyBac vector
  Vector type: Mammalian Expression
  Selectable markers: Puromycin
Growth in bacteria
  Bacterial resistance: Ampicillin, 100 μg/mL
  Growth temperature: 30°C
  Growth strain: NEB Stable
  Copy number: Low Copy
Gene/Insert
  Gene/Insert name: CCL20-pre-mGRASP
  Species: Synthetic
  Mutation: WT
  Promoter: CMV
  Cloning method: Gibson Cloning
Terms and licenses: Academic/Nonprofit Terms; Industry Terms: Not Available to Industry
Depositor comments: https://benchling.com/s/seq-tGEOkY31mk9Nhd5QSRVg?m=slm-ByM8NLYwAY06KBcB9Lse for annotated sequence file. Please visit https://doi.org/10.1101/2024.05.03.592453 for bioRxiv preprint.
How to cite: XZ076 (PB) CMV-mCCL20 (PuroR-BFP) was a gift from Xiaojing Gao (Addgene plasmid # 233433 ; http://n2t.net/addgene:233433 ; RRID:Addgene_233433)
